Addgene plasmid #226859: ABE8.20-SpRY
Purpose: Expresses ABE8.20-SpRY base editor in mammalian cells with eGFP marker
Depositing lab: Alexis Komor. Depositing organization: University of California, San Diego (UCSD). Publication: Genome editing with programmable base editors in human cells. Osgood NRB, Zawalick NM, Sawyer CB, Cowan QT, Gu S, Mawson SJ, Ranzau BL, Li L, Gymrek M, Goren A, Komor AC. Methods Enzymol. 2025;712:351-404. doi: 10.1016/bs.mie.2025.01.001. Epub 2025 Feb 5. PubMed 40121079.
Backbone
  Vector backbone: pCMV
  Vector type: Mammalian Expression
Growth in bacteria
  Bacterial resistance: Ampicillin, 100 μg/mL
  Growth temperature: 37°C
  Growth strain: DH5alpha
  Copy number: High Copy
Gene/Insert
  Gene/Insert name: ABE8.20-SpRY
  Species: Other
  Promoter: CMV
  Cloning method: Unknown
Terms and licenses: Academic/Nonprofit Terms; Industry Terms: Not Available to Industry
How to cite: ABE8.20-SpRY was a gift from Alexis Komor (Addgene plasmid # 226859 ; http://n2t.net/addgene:226859 ; RRID:Addgene_226859)
