[The description below was written by a language model from this plasmid's Addgene catalogue record and pLannotate feature annotations shown in this document.]
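Description:
ABE8.20-SpRY is a mammalian expression plasmid on a pCMV backbone that produces an adenine base editor together with an eGFP marker. It is about 8.9 kb and is maintained in E. coli through a high-copy ColE1/pUC-type origin and a β-lactamase (AmpR) gene, driven by its own promoter, that confers ampicillin resistance. Short remnants of lac regulatory elements, a multiple cloning site, an SV40 promoter fragment and a pBR322 bom region are also annotated. These appear to be backbone carry-over rather than functional parts of the payload.

The expression cassette is driven by the human cytomegalovirus immediate early enhancer and promoter. A T7 promoter lies just upstream of the coding region and could support in vitro transcription. The open reading frame starts with an evolved TadA DNA adenosine deaminase domain, followed after a short unannotated gap, presumably a linker, by a Streptococcus pyogenes Cas9 derivative. The automated annotation labels these as TadA*(7.10) and a dCas9 fragment, which are nearest-match calls. According to the catalogue entry, the deaminase is the ABE8.20 variant and the Cas9 is SpRY, an engineered form with greatly relaxed PAM requirements. The record does not state the exact catalytic status of the Cas9 domain. EGFP follows downstream on the same strand, and a bovine growth hormone polyadenylation signal ends the transcript. The sequence joining the editor to EGFP is not annotated, so it is unclear how the two are coupled.

With a separately supplied guide RNA, which this plasmid does not encode, the editor is used for programmable A•T-to-G•C conversion in human or other mammalian cells. The green fluorescence allows transfected cells to be identified or enriched.
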