Features (pLannotate 1.2.2; 17 found; start..end, strand, type, name):
    103..482     +  enhancer       CMV enhancer: human cytomegalovirus immediate early enhancer
    483..686     +  promoter       CMV promoter: human cytomegalovirus (CMV) immediate early promoter
    728..746     +  promoter       T7 promoter: promoter for bacteriophage T7 RNA polymerase
    763..1260    +  CDS            TadA*(7.10): DNA adenosine deaminase evolved from the E. coli tRNA adenosine deaminase TadA (Gaudelli et al., 2017)
   1357..5458    +  CDS            dCas9 (fragment): catalytically dead mutant of the Cas9 endonuclease from the Streptococcus pyogenes Type II CRISPR/Cas system RNA-guided DNA-binding protein that lacks endonuclease activity due to the D10A mutation in the RuvC catalytic domain and the N863A mutation in the HNH catalytic domain
   5587..6303    +  CDS            EGFP: EGFP is a basic (constitutively fluorescent) green fluorescent protein published in 1996, derived from Aequorea victoria. It is reported to be a rapidly-maturing weak dimer with moderate acid sensitivity.
   6358..6582    +  polyA_signal   bGH poly(A) signal: bovine growth hormone polyadenylation signal
   6586..6607    +  promoter       SV40 promoter (fragment): SV40 enhancer and early promoter
   6612..6628    +  misc_feature   MCS (fragment): pBluescript multiple cloning site
   6677..6693    -  protein_bind   lac operator: The lac repressor binds to the lac operator to inhibit transcription in E. coli. This inhibition can be relieved by adding lactose or isopropyl-β-D-thiogalactopyranoside (IPTG). lac repressor encoded by lacI
   6701..6731    -  promoter       lac promoter: promoter for the E. coli lac operon
   6746..6767    -  protein_bind   CAP binding site: CAP binding activates transcription in the presence of cAMP. E. coli catabolite activator protein
   6780..6872    -  CDS            lacI (fragment): lac repressor; lacI; The lac repressor binds to the lac operator to inhibit transcription in E. coli. This inhibition can be relieved by adding lactose or isopropyl-β-D-thiogalactopyranoside (IPTG).
   7055..7643    -  rep_origin     ori: high-copy-number ColE1/pMB1/pBR322/pUC origin of replication
   7814..8674    -  CDS            AmpR: β-lactamase; bla; confers resistance to ampicillin, carbenicillin, and related antibiotics
   8675..8779    -  promoter       AmpR promoter: bla
   8850..8894    -  misc_feature   bom (fragment): basis of mobility region from pBR322
>Addgene plasmid #226859 | ABE8.20-SpRY | addgene full sequence | sequence record 450495 | Addgene NGS Result
AAGCTACAACAAGGCAAGGCTTGACCGACAATTGCATGAAGAATCTGCTTAGGGTTAGGCGTTTTGCGCT
GCTTCGCGATGTACGGGCCAGATATACGCGTTGACATTGATTATTGACTAGTTATTAATAGTAATCAATT
ACGGGGTCATTAGTTCATAGCCCATATATGGAGTTCCGCGTTACATAACTTACGGTAAATGGCCCGCCTG
GCTGACCGCCCAACGACCCCCGCCCATTGACGTCAATAATGACGTATGTTCCCATAGTAACGCCAATAGG
GACTTTCCATTGACGTCAATGGGTGGAGTATTTACGGTAAACTGCCCACTTGGCAGTACATCAAGTGTAT
CATATGCCAAGTACGCCCCCTATTGACGTCAATGACGGTAAATGGCCCGCCTGGCATTATGCCCAGTACA
TGACCTTATGGGACTTTCCTACTTGGCAGTACATCTACGTATTAGTCATCGCTATTACCATGGTGATGCG
GTTTTGGCAGTACATCAATGGGCGTGGATAGCGGTTTGACTCACGGGGATTTCCAAGTCTCCACCCCATT
GACGTCAATGGGAGTTTGTTTTGGCACCAAAATCAACGGGACTTTCCAAAATGTCGTAACAACTCCGCCC
CATTGACGCAAATGGGCGGTAGGCGTGTACGGTGGGAGGTCTATATAAGCAGAGCTGGTTTAGTGAACCG
TCAGATCCGCTAGAGATCCGCGGCCGCTAATACGACTCACTATAGGGAGAGCCGCCACCATGTCCGAAGT
CGAGTTTTCCCATGAGTACTGGATGAGACACGCATTGACTCTCGCAAAGAGGGCTCGAGATGAACGCGAG
GTGCCCGTGGGGGCAGTACTCGTGCTCAACAATCGCGTAATCGGCGAAGGTTGGAATAGGGCAATCGGAC
TCCACGACCCCACTGCACATGCGGAAATCATGGCCCTTCGACAGGGAGGGCTTGTGATGCAGAATTATCG
ACTTTATGATGCGACGCTGTACTCGACGTTTGAACCTTGCGTAATGTGCGCGGGAGCTATGATTCACTCC
CGCATTGGACGAGTTGTATTCGGTGTTCGCAACGCCAAGACGGGTGCCGCAGGTTCACTGATGGACGTGC
TGCATCATCCAGGCATGAACCACCGGGTAGAAATCACAGAAGGCATATTGGCGGACGAATGTGCGGCGCT
GTTGTGTCGTTTTTTTCGCATGCCCAGGCGGGTCTTTAACGCCCAGAAAAAAGCACAATCCTCTACTGAC
TCTGGTGGTTCTTCTGGTGGTTCTAGCGGCAGCGAGACTCCCGGGACCTCAGAGTCCGCCACACCCGAAA
GTTCTGGTGGTTCTTCTGGTGGTTCTGACAAGAAGTACAGCATCGGCCTGGCCATCGGCACCAACTCTGT
GGGCTGGGCCGTGATCACCGACGAGTACAAGGTGCCCAGCAAGAAATTCAAGGTGCTGGGCAACACCGAC
CGGCACAGCATCAAGAAGAACCTGATCGGAGCCCTGCTGTTCGACAGCGGCGAAACAGCCGAGAGAACCC
GGCTGAAGAGAACCGCCAGAAGAAGATACACCAGACGGAAGAACCGGATCTGCTATCTGCAAGAGATCTT
CAGCAACGAGATGGCCAAGGTGGACGACAGCTTCTTCCACAGACTGGAAGAGTCCTTCCTGGTGGAAGAG
GATAAGAAGCACGAGCGGCACCCCATCTTCGGCAACATCGTGGACGAGGTGGCCTACCACGAGAAGTACC
CCACCATCTACCACCTGAGAAAGAAACTGGTGGACAGCACCGACAAGGCCGACCTGCGGCTGATCTATCT
GGCCCTGGCCCACATGATCAAGTTCCGGGGCCACTTCCTGATCGAGGGCGACCTGAACCCCGACAACAGC
GACGTGGACAAGCTGTTCATCCAGCTGGTGCAGACCTACAACCAGCTGTTCGAGGAAAACCCCATCAACG
CCAGCGGCGTGGACGCCAAGGCCATCCTGTCTGCCAGACTGAGCAAGAGCAGACGGCTGGAAAATCTGAT
CGCCCAGCTGCCCGGCGAGAAGAAGAATGGCCTGTTCGGAAACCTGATTGCCCTGAGCCTGGGCCTGACC
CCCAACTTCAAGAGCAACTTCGACCTGGCCGAGGATGCCAAACTGCAGCTGAGCAAGGACACCTACGACG
ACGACCTGGACAACCTGCTGGCCCAGATCGGCGACCAGTACGCCGACCTGTTTCTGGCCGCCAAGAACCT
GTCCGACGCCATCCTGCTGAGCGACATCCTGAGAGTGAACACCGAGATCACCAAGGCCCCCCTGAGCGCC
TCTATGATCAAGAGATACGACGAGCACCACCAGGACCTGACCCTGCTGAAAGCTCTCGTGCGGCAGCAGC
TGCCTGAGAAGTACAAAGAGATTTTCTTCGACCAGAGCAAGAACGGCTACGCCGGCTACATTGACGGCGG
AGCCAGCCAGGAAGAGTTCTACAAGTTCATCAAGCCCATCCTGGAAAAGATGGACGGCACCGAGGAACTG
CTCGTGAAGCTGAACAGAGAGGACCTGCTGCGGAAGCAGCGGACCTTCGACAACGGCAGCATCCCCCACC
AGATCCACCTGGGAGAGCTGCACGCCATTCTGCGGCGGCAGGAAGATTTTTACCCATTCCTGAAGGACAA
CCGGGAAAAGATCGAGAAGATCCTGACCTTCCGCATCCCCTACTACGTGGGCCCTCTGGCCAGGGGAAAC
AGCAGATTCGCCTGGATGACCAGAAAGAGCGAGGAAACCATCACCCCCTGGAACTTCGAGGAAGTGGTGG
ACAAGGGCGCTTCCGCCCAGAGCTTCATCGAGCGGATGACCAACTTCGATAAGAACCTGCCCAACGAGAA
GGTGCTGCCCAAGCACAGCCTGCTGTACGAGTACTTCACCGTGTATAACGAGCTGACCAAAGTGAAATAC
GTGACCGAGGGAATGAGAAAGCCCGCCTTCCTGAGCGGCGAGCAGAAAAAGGCCATCGTGGACCTGCTGT
TCAAGACCAACCGGAAAGTGACCGTGAAGCAGCTGAAAGAGGACTACTTCAAGAAAATCGAGTGCTTCGA
CTCCGTGGAAATCTCCGGCGTGGAAGATCGGTTCAACGCCTCCCTGGGCACATACCACGATCTGCTGAAA
ATTATCAAGGACAAGGACTTCCTGGACAATGAGGAAAACGAGGACATTCTGGAAGATATCGTGCTGACCC
TGACACTGTTTGAGGACAGAGAGATGATCGAGGAACGGCTGAAAACCTATGCCCACCTGTTCGACGACAA
AGTGATGAAGCAGCTGAAGCGGCGGAGATACACCGGCTGGGGCAGGCTGAGCCGGAAGCTGATCAACGGC
ATCCGGGACAAGCAGTCCGGCAAGACAATCCTGGATTTCCTGAAGTCCGACGGCTTCGCCAACAGAAACT
TCATGCAGCTGATCCACGACGACAGCCTGACCTTTAAAGAGGACATCCAGAAAGCCCAGGTGTCCGGCCA
GGGCGATAGCCTGCACGAGCACATTGCCAATCTGGCCGGCAGCCCCGCCATTAAGAAGGGCATCCTGCAG
ACAGTGAAGGTGGTGGACGAGCTCGTGAAAGTGATGGGCCGGCACAAGCCCGAGAACATCGTGATCGAAA
TGGCCAGAGAGAACCAGACCACCCAGAAGGGACAGAAGAACAGCCGCGAGAGAATGAAGCGGATCGAAGA
GGGCATCAAAGAGCTGGGCAGCCAGATCCTGAAAGAACACCCCGTGGAAAACACCCAGCTGCAGAACGAG
AAGCTGTACCTGTACTACCTGCAGAATGGGCGGGATATGTACGTGGACCAGGAACTGGACATCAACCGGC
TGTCCGACTACGATGTGGACCATATCGTGCCTCAGAGCTTTCTGAAGGACGACTCCATCGACAACAAGGT
GCTGACCAGAAGCGACAAGAACCGGGGCAAGAGCGACAACGTGCCCTCCGAAGAGGTCGTGAAGAAGATG
AAGAACTACTGGCGGCAGCTGCTGAACGCCAAGCTGATTACCCAGAGAAAGTTCGACAATCTGACCAAGG
CCGAGAGAGGCGGCCTGAGCGAACTGGATAAGGCCGGCTTCATCAAGAGACAGCTGGTGGAAACCCGGCA
GATCACAAAGCACGTGGCACAGATCCTGGACTCCCGGATGAACACTAAGTACGACGAGAATGACAAGCTG
ATCCGGGAAGTGAAAGTGATCACCCTGAAGTCCAAGCTGGTGTCCGATTTCCGGAAGGATTTCCAGTTTT
ACAAAGTGCGCGAGATCAACAACTACCACCACGCCCACGACGCCTACCTGAACGCCGTCGTGGGAACCGC
CCTGATCAAAAAGTACCCTAAGCTGGAAAGCGAGTTCGTGTACGGCGACTACAAGGTGTACGACGTGCGG
AAGATGATCGCCAAGAGCGAGCAGGAAATCGGCAAGGCTACCGCCAAGTACTTCTTCTACAGCAACATCA
TGAACTTTTTCAAGACCGAGATTACCCTGGCCAACGGCGAGATCCGGAAGCGGCCTCTGATCGAGACAAA
CGGCGAAACCGGGGAGATCGTGTGGGATAAGGGCCGGGATTTTGCCACCGTGCGGAAAGTGCTGAGCATG
CCCCAAGTGAATATCGTGAAAAAGACCGAGGTGCAGACAGGCGGCTTCAGCAAAGAGTCTATCAGACCCA
AGAGGAACAGCGATAAGCTGATCGCCAGAAAGAAGGACTGGGACCCTAAGAAGTACGGCGGCTTCCTGTG
GCCCACCGTGGCCTATTCTGTGCTGGTGGTGGCCAAAGTGGAAAAGGGCAAGTCCAAGAAACTGAAGAGT
GTGAAAGAGCTGCTGGGGATCACCATCATGGAAAGAAGCAGCTTCGAGAAGAATCCCATCGACTTTCTGG
AAGCCAAGGGCTACAAAGAAGTGAAAAAGGACCTGATCATCAAGCTGCCTAAGTACTCCCTGTTCGAGCT
GGAAAACGGCCGGAAGAGAATGCTGGCCTCTGCCAAGCAGCTGCAGAAGGGAAACGAACTGGCCCTGCCC
TCCAAATATGTGAACTTCCTGTACCTGGCCAGCCACTATGAGAAGCTGAAGGGCTCCCCCGAGGATAATG
AGCAGAAACAGCTGTTTGTGGAACAGCACAAGCACTACCTGGACGAGATCATCGAGCAGATCAGCGAGTT
CTCCAAGAGAGTGATCCTGGCCGACGCTAATCTGGACAAAGTGCTGTCCGCCTACAACAAGCACCGGGAT
AAGCCCATCAGAGAGCAGGCCGAGAATATCATCCACCTGTTTACCCTGACCAGACTGGGAGCCCCTAGAG
CCTTCAAGTACTTTGACACCACCATCGACCCCAAGCAGTACAGAAGCACCAAAGAGGTGCTGGACGCCAC
CCTGATCCACCAGAGCATCACCGGCCTGTACGAGACACGGATCGACCTGTCTCAGCTGGGAGGTGACTCT
GGCGGCTCAAAAAGAACCGCCGACGGCAGCGAATTCGAGCCCAAGAAGAAGAGGAAAGTCGGAAGCGGAG
CTACTAACTTCAGCCTGCTGAAGCAGGCTGGAGACGTGGAGGAGAACCCTGGACCTATGGTGAGCAAGGG
CGAGGAGCTGTTCACCGGGGTGGTGCCCATCCTGGTCGAGCTGGACGGCGACGTAAACGGCCACAAGTTC
AGCGTGTCCGGCGAGGGCGAGGGCGATGCCACCTACGGCAAGCTGACCCTGAAGTTCATCTGCACCACCG
GCAAGCTGCCCGTGCCCTGGCCCACCCTCGTGACCACCCTGACCTATGGAGTGCAGTGCTTCAGCCGCTA
CCCCGACCACATGAAGCAGCACGACTTCTTCAAGTCCGCCATGCCCGAAGGCTACGTCCAGGAGCGCACC
ATCTTCTTCAAGGACGACGGCAACTACAAGACCCGCGCCGAGGTGAAGTTCGAGGGCGACACCCTGGTGA
ACCGCATCGAGCTGAAGGGCATCGACTTCAAGGAGGACGGCAACATCCTGGGGCACAAGCTGGAGTACAA
CTACAACAGCCACAACGTCTATATCATGGCCGACAAGCAGAAGAACGGCATCAAGGTGAACTTCAAGATC
CGCCACAACATCGAGGACGGCAGCGTGCAGCTCGCCGACCACTACCAGCAGAACACCCCCATCGGCGACG
GCCCCGTGCTGCTGCCCGACAACCACTACCTGAGCACCCAGTCCGCCCTGAGCAAAGACCCCAACGAGAA
GCGCGATCACATGGTCCTGCTGGAGTTCGTGACCGCCGCCGGGATCACTCTCGGCATGGACGAGCTGTAC
AAGTAACCGGTCATCATCACCATCACCATTGAGTTTAAACCCGCTGATCAGCCTCGACTGTGCCTTCTAG
TTGCCAGCCATCTGTTGTTTGCCCCTCCCCCGTGCCTTCCTTGACCCTGGAAGGTGCCACTCCCACTGTC
CTTTCCTAATAAAATGAGGAAATTGCATCGCATTGTCTGAGTAGGTGTCATTCTATTCTGGGGGGTGGGG
TGGGGCAGGACAGCAAGGGGGAGGATTGGGAAGACAATAGCAGGCATGCTGGGGATGCGGTGGGCTCTAT
GGCTTCTGAGGCGGAAAGAACCAGCTGGGGCTCGATACCGTCGACCTCTAGCTAGAGCTTGGCGTAATCA
TGGTCATAGCTGTTTCCTGTGTGAAATTGTTATCCGCTCACAATTCCACACAACATACGAGCCGGAAGCA
TAAAGTGTAAAGCCTAGGGTGCCTAATGAGTGAGCTAACTCACATTAATTGCGTTGCGCTCACTGCCCGC
TTTCCAGTCGGGAAACCTGTCGTGCCAGCTGCATTAATGAATCGGCCAACGCGCGGGGAGAGGCGGTTTG
CGTATTGGGCGCTCTTCCGCTTCCTCGCTCACTGACTCGCTGCGCTCGGTCGTTCGGCTGCGGCGAGCGG
TATCAGCTCACTCAAAGGCGGTAATACGGTTATCCACAGAATCAGGGGATAACGCAGGAAAGAACATGTG
AGCAAAAGGCCAGCAAAAGGCCAGGAACCGTAAAAAGGCCGCGTTGCTGGCGTTTTTCCATAGGCTCCGC
CCCCCTGACGAGCATCACAAAAATCGACGCTCAAGTCAGAGGTGGCGAAACCCGACAGGACTATAAAGAT
ACCAGGCGTTTCCCCCTGGAAGCTCCCTCGTGCGCTCTCCTGTTCCGACCCTGCCGCTTACCGGATACCT
GTCCGCCTTTCTCCCTTCGGGAAGCGTGGCGCTTTCTCATAGCTCACGCTGTAGGTATCTCAGTTCGGTG
TAGGTCGTTCGCTCCAAGCTGGGCTGTGTGCACGAACCCCCCGTTCAGCCCGACCGCTGCGCCTTATCCG
GTAACTATCGTCTTGAGTCCAACCCGGTAAGACACGACTTATCGCCACTGGCAGCAGCCACTGGTAACAG
GATTAGCAGAGCGAGGTATGTAGGCGGTGCTACAGAGTTCTTGAAGTGGTGGCCTAACTACGGCTACACT
AGAAGAACAGTATTTGGTATCTGCGCTCTGCTGAAGCCAGTTACCTTCGGAAAAAGAGTTGGTAGCTCTT
GATCCGGCAAACAAACCACCGCTGGTAGCGGTGGTTTTTTTGTTTGCAAGCAGCAGATTACGCGCAGAAA
AAAAGGATCTCAAGAAGATCCTTTGATCTTTTCTACGGGGTCTGACGCTCAGTGGAACGAAAACTCACGT
TAAGGGATTTTGGTCATGAGATTATCAAAAAGGATCTTCACCTAGATCCTTTTAAATTAAAAATGAAGTT
TTAAATCAATCTAAAGTATATATGAGTAAACTTGGTCTGACAGTTACCAATGCTTAATCAGTGAGGCACC
TATCTCAGCGATCTGTCTATTTCGTTCATCCATAGTTGCCTGACTCCCCGTCGTGTAGATAACTACGATA
CGGGAGGGCTTACCATCTGGCCCCAGTGCTGCAATGATACCGCGAGACCCACGCTCACCGGCTCCAGATT
TATCAGCAATAAACCAGCCAGCCGGAAGGGCCGAGCGCAGAAGTGGTCCTGCAACTTTATCCGCCTCCAT
CCAGTCTATTAATTGTTGCCGGGAAGCTAGAGTAAGTAGTTCGCCAGTTAATAGTTTGCGCAACGTTGTT
GCCATTGCTACAGGCATCGTGGTGTCACGCTCGTCGTTTGGTATGGCTTCATTCAGCTCCGGTTCCCAAC
GATCAAGGCGAGTTACATGATCCCCCATGTTGTGCAAAAAAGCGGTTAGCTCCTTCGGTCCTCCGATCGT
TGTCAGAAGTAAGTTGGCCGCAGTGTTATCACTCATGGTTATGGCAGCACTGCATAATTCTCTTACTGTC
ATGCCATCCGTAAGATGCTTTTCTGTGACTGGTGAGTACTCAACCAAGTCATTCTGAGAATAGTGTATGC
GGCGACCGAGTTGCTCTTGCCCGGCGTCAATACGGGATAATACCGCGCCACATAGCAGAACTTTAAAAGT
GCTCATCATTGGAAAACGTTCTTCGGGGCGAAAACTCTCAAGGATCTTACCGCTGTTGAGATCCAGTTCG
ATGTAACCCACTCGTGCACCCAACTGATCTTCAGCATCTTTTACTTTCACCAGCGTTTCTGGGTGAGCAA
AAACAGGAAGGCAAAATGCCGCAAAAAAGGGAATAAGGGCGACACGGAAATGTTGAATACTCATACTCTT
CCTTTTTCAATATTATTGAAGCATTTATCAGGGTTATTGTCTCATGAGCGGATACATATTTGAATGTATT
TAGAAAAATAAACAAATAGGGGTTCCGCGCACATTTCCCCGAAAAGTGCCACCTGACGTCGACGGATCGG
GAGATCGATCTCCCGATCCCCTAGGGTCGACTCTCAGTACAATCTGCTCTGATGCCGCATAGTTAAGCCA
GTATCTGCTCCCTGCTTGTGTGTTGGAGGTCGCTGAGTAGTGCGCGAGCAAAATTT
